Addgene plasmid #71180: pSGE_871_Nhe2_EcR-to-ato
Purpose: Luciferase reporter
Depositing lab: Alexander Stark. Depositing organization: Research Institute of Molecular Pathology (IMP). Publication: Transcriptional regulators form diverse groups with context-dependent regulatory functions. Stampfel G, Kazmar T, Frank O, Wienerroither S, Reiter F, Stark A. Nature. 2015 Nov 9. doi: 10.1038/nature15545. PubMed 26550828.
Backbone
  Vector backbone: unknown
  Vector type: Insect Expression, Luciferase
Growth in bacteria
  Bacterial resistance: Ampicillin, 100 μg/mL
  Growth temperature: 37°C
  Growth strain: DH5alpha
  Copy number: High Copy
Gene/Insert
  Gene/Insert name: 871_Nhe2_EcR-to-ato
  Species: Synthetic
  Promoter: DSCP Drosophila synthetic core promoter
  Tag / fusion protein: luciferase (C terminal on backbone)
  Cloning method: Gateway Cloning
  Sequencing primers: 5′ RVprimer3; 3′ LucNRev
Terms and licenses: Academic/Nonprofit Terms; Industry Terms: Not Available to Industry
How to cite: pSGE_871_Nhe2_EcR-to-ato was a gift from Alexander Stark (Addgene plasmid # 71180 ; http://n2t.net/addgene:71180 ; RRID:Addgene_71180)
