[The description below was written by a language model from this plasmid's Addgene catalogue record and pLannotate feature annotations shown in this document.]
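Description:
pSGE_871_Nhe2_EcR-to-ato is a 5.4 kb firefly luciferase reporter plasmid for use in insect (Drosophila) cells. The catalogue lists the backbone as unknown. The annotated layout shows a high-copy ColE1/pUC origin, an ampicillin resistance gene with its own bla promoter, an f1 phage origin, and an upstream synthetic poly(A) signal plus an RNA polymerase II pause site. This arrangement resembles a standard promoterless luciferase reporter vector, in which the upstream poly(A) and pause elements limit read-through transcription from the backbone into the reporter. Short fragments annotated as lacZα, tetracycline resistance and SV40 large T antigen appear to be non-functional remnants of vector construction.

The test element is a synthetic insert named 871_Nhe2_EcR-to-ato, introduced by Gateway cloning. It lies between the attB1 and attB2 sites, which span roughly 400 bp upstream of the reporter. The record does not explain the insert's composition or what the name denotes. According to the catalogue, transcription is driven by the Drosophila synthetic core promoter (DSCP), a minimal promoter with low basal activity that responds to nearby regulatory input. It is not annotated in the feature table, but presumably occupies the gap between attB2 and the luc+ firefly luciferase coding sequence. The luciferase transcript is terminated by an SV40 polyadenylation signal.

In this arrangement, luciferase output reports how strongly the sequence in the Gateway position activates or represses the core promoter. The stated purpose is simply a luciferase reporter. The associated study examined the context-dependent regulatory functions of transcriptional regulators, which suggests the plasmid represents one enhancer or sequence context in a larger panel of such reporters.
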