Features (pLannotate 1.2.2; 13 found; start..end, strand, type, name):
     39..160     -  polyA_signal   SV40 poly(A) signal: SV40 polyadenylation signal
    183..251     -  CDS            large T antigen (fragment): large T antigen from SV40 (simian virus 40)
    267..399     +  CDS            TcR (fragment): tetracycline efflux protein; tet; confers resistance to tetracycline
    579..1167    -  rep_origin     ori: high-copy-number ColE1/pMB1/pBR322/pUC origin of replication
   1338..2198    -  CDS            AmpR: β-lactamase; bla; confers resistance to ampicillin, carbenicillin, and related antibiotics
   2199..2303    -  promoter       AmpR promoter: bla
   2330..2758    +  rep_origin     f1 ori (sequence partly withheld): f1 bacteriophage origin of replication; arrow indicates direction of (+) strand synthesis
   2790..2857    -  CDS            lacZα (fragment): LacZα fragment of β-galactosidase; lacZ fragment
   2916..2964    +  polyA_signal   poly(A) signal: synthetic polyadenylation signal
   2978..3069    +  misc_feature   pause site: RNA polymerase II transcriptional pause signal from the human α2 globin gene
   3083..3107    +  protein_bind   attB1: mutant version of attB; recombination site for the Gateway® BP reaction BP Clonase™
   3520..3544    -  protein_bind   attB2: mutant version of attB; recombination site for the Gateway® BP reaction BP Clonase™
   3741..5393    +  CDS            luciferase: firefly luciferase; luc+; enhanced luc+ version of the luciferase gene
>Addgene plasmid #71180 | pSGE_871_Nhe2_EcR-to-ato | depositor full sequence | sequence record 127107 | Full Sequence
CTAGAGTCGGGGCGGCCGGCCGCTTCGAGCAGACATGATAAGATACATTGATGAGTTTGGACAAACCACA
ACTAGAATGCAGTGAAAAAAATGCTTTATTTGTGAAATTTGTGATGCTATTGCTTTATTTGTAACCATTA
TAAGCTGCAATAAACAAGTTAACAACAACAATTGCATTCATTTTATGTTTCAGGTTCAGGGGGAGGTGTG
GGAGGTTTTTTAAAGCAAGTAAAACCTCTACAAATGTGGTAAAATCGATAAGGATCCGTCGACCGATGCC
CTTGAGAGCCTTCAACCCAGTCAGCTCCTTCCGGTGGGCGCGGGGCATGACTATCGTCGCCGCACTTATG
ACTGTCTTCTTTATCATGCAACTCGTAGGACAGGTGCCGGCAGCGCTCTTCCGCTTCCTCGCTCACTGAC
TCGCTGCGCTCGGTCGTTCGGCTGCGGCGAGCGGTATCAGCTCACTCAAAGGCGGTAATACGGTTATCCA
CAGAATCAGGGGATAACGCAGGAAAGAACATGTGAGCAAAAGGCCAGCAAAAGGCCAGGAACCGTAAAAA
GGCCGCGTTGCTGGCGTTTTTCCATAGGCTCCGCCCCCCTGACGAGCATCACAAAAATCGACGCTCAAGT
CAGAGGTGGCGAAACCCGACAGGACTATAAAGATACCAGGCGTTTCCCCCTGGAAGCTCCCTCGTGCGCT
CTCCTGTTCCGACCCTGCCGCTTACCGGATACCTGTCCGCCTTTCTCCCTTCGGGAAGCGTGGCGCTTTC
TCATAGCTCACGCTGTAGGTATCTCAGTTCGGTGTAGGTCGTTCGCTCCAAGCTGGGCTGTGTGCACGAA
CCCCCCGTTCAGCCCGACCGCTGCGCCTTATCCGGTAACTATCGTCTTGAGTCCAACCCGGTAAGACACG
ACTTATCGCCACTGGCAGCAGCCACTGGTAACAGGATTAGCAGAGCGAGGTATGTAGGCGGTGCTACAGA
GTTCTTGAAGTGGTGGCCTAACTACGGCTACACTAGAAGAACAGTATTTGGTATCTGCGCTCTGCTGAAG
CCAGTTACCTTCGGAAAAAGAGTTGGTAGCTCTTGATCCGGCAAACAAACCACCGCTGGTAGCGGTGGTT
TTTTTGTTTGCAAGCAGCAGATTACGCGCAGAAAAAAAGGATCTCAAGAAGATCCTTTGATCTTTTCTAC
GGGGTCTGACGCTCAGTGGAACGAAAACTCACGTTAAGGGATTTTGGTCATGAGATTATCAAAAAGGATC
TTCACCTAGATCCTTTTAAATTAAAAATGAAGTTTTAAATCAATCTAAAGTATATATGAGTAAACTTGGT
CTGACAGTTACCAATGCTTAATCAGTGAGGCACCTATCTCAGCGATCTGTCTATTTCGTTCATCCATAGT
TGCCTGACTCCCCGTCGTGTAGATAACTACGATACGGGAGGGCTTACCATCTGGCCCCAGTGCTGCAATG
ATACCGCGAGACCCACGCTCACCGGCTCCAGATTTATCAGCAATAAACCAGCCAGCCGGAAGGGCCGAGC
GCAGAAGTGGTCCTGCAACTTTATCCGCCTCCATCCAGTCTATTAATTGTTGCCGGGAAGCTAGAGTAAG
TAGTTCGCCAGTTAATAGTTTGCGCAACGTTGTTGCCATTGCTACAGGCATCGTGGTGTCACGCTCGTCG
TTTGGTATGGCTTCATTCAGCTCCGGTTCCCAACGATCAAGGCGAGTTACATGATCCCCCATGTTGTGCA
AAAAAGCGGTTAGCTCCTTCGGTCCTCCGATCGTTGTCAGAAGTAAGTTGGCCGCAGTGTTATCACTCAT
GGTTATGGCAGCACTGCATAATTCTCTTACTGTCATGCCATCCGTAAGATGCTTTTCTGTGACTGGTGAG
TACTCAACCAAGTCATTCTGAGAATAGTGTATGCGGCGACCGAGTTGCTCTTGCCCGGCGTCAATACGGG
ATAATACCGCGCCACATAGCAGAACTTTAAAAGTGCTCATCATTGGAAAACGTTCTTCGGGGCGAAAACT
CTCAAGGATCTTACCGCTGTTGAGATCCAGTTCGATGTAACCCACTCGTGCACCCAACTGATCTTCAGCA
TCTTTTACTTTCACCAGCGTTTCTGGGTGAGCAAAAACAGGAAGGCAAAATGCCGCAAAAAAGGGAATAA
GGGCGACACGGAAATGTTGAATACTCATACTCTTCCTTTTTCAATATTATTGAAGCATTTATCAGGGTTA
TTGTCTCATGAGCGGATACATATTTGAATGTATTTAGAAAAATAAACAAATAGGGGTTCCGCGCACATTT
CCCCGAAAAGTGCCACCTG
[124 nt withheld, positions 2330-2453]
C
[91 nt withheld, positions 2455-2545]
A
[49 nt withheld, positions 2547-2595]
CCTTTGACGTTGGAGTCCACGTTCTTT
[37 nt withheld, positions 2623-2659]
ACCCTATCTCGGTCTATTCTTTTGATTTATAAGGGATTTTGCCGATTTCGGCCTATTGGTTAAAAAATGA
GCTGATTTAACAAAAATTTAACGCGAATTTTAACAAAATATTAACGCTTACAATTTGCCATTCGCCATTC
AGGCTGCGCAACTGTTGGGAAGGGCGATCGGTGCGGGCCTCTTCGCTATTACGCCAGCCCAAGCTACCAT
GATAAGTAAGTAATATTAAGGTACGGGAGGTACTTGGAGCGGCCGCAATAAAATATCTTTATTTTCATTA
CATCTGTGTGTTGGTTTTTTGTGTGAATCGATAGTACTAACATACGCTCTCCATCAAAACAAAACGAAAC
AAAACAAACTAGCAAAATAGGCTGTCCCCAGTGCAAGTGCAGGTGCCAGAACATTTCTCTATCGATAGGT
ACCACAAGTTTGTACAAAAAAGCAGGCTTCGTTTTCAAACAGGTGGTGTCAACACTCTGTAATCAACAGG
TGGAAATTAAAACACCAAATTGAATTTGTGGAAGGCCTAGGCCACTGGTTAGAACAATTGAATATGGAGA
CGGAAAAATGCATGAGGCATCATCCTAAATTGACTACCAATTTTATATAATGAGATGGGCGACACTCATT
CCAGCAGATAGCGAATACCAACGGATGCAATTGCTCAAGTCGGGACAATTACTGAATCCGACAACAGGTG
GAGAGATTTATCAGCATCTCGAAAATTACACTCGATGTACACACCAATTGCTCAATTGGGAGTCTTTAGT
CATTCCGCACTCGACAGATAAGCTTTCGCTACTGCTGCTAATAAAATTTCGCCAATAATGCAAATCAGAT
CTTATCGCAGGCCAACTGGGACCCAGCTTTCTTGTACAAAGTGGTAGATCTGCGATCGAGCTCGCCCGGG
GATCGAGCGCAGCGGTATAAAAGGGCGCGGGGTGGCTGAGAGCATCAGTTGTGAATGAATGTTCGAGCCG
AGCAGACGTGCCGCTGCCTTCGTTAATATCCTTTGAATAAGCCAACTTTGAATCACAAGACGCATACCAA
ACGGCATTCCGGTACTGTTGGTAAAGCCACCATGGAAGACGCCAAAAACATAAAGAAAGGCCCGGCGCCA
TTCTATCCGCTGGAAGATGGAACCGCTGGAGAGCAACTGCATAAGGCTATGAAGAGATACGCCCTGGTTC
CTGGAACAATTGCTTTTACAGATGCACATATCGAGGTGGACATCACTTACGCTGAGTACTTCGAAATGTC
CGTTCGGTTGGCAGAAGCTATGAAACGATATGGGCTGAATACAAATCACAGAATCGTCGTATGCAGTGAA
AACTCTCTTCAATTCTTTATGCCGGTGTTGGGCGCGTTATTTATCGGAGTTGCAGTTGCGCCCGCGAACG
ACATTTATAATGAACGTGAATTGCTCAACAGTATGGGCATTTCGCAGCCTACCGTGGTGTTCGTTTCCAA
AAAGGGGTTGCAAAAAATTTTGAACGTGCAAAAAAAGCTCCCAATCATCCAAAAAATTATTATCATGGAT
TCTAAAACGGATTACCAGGGATTTCAGTCGATGTACACGTTCGTCACATCTCATCTACCTCCCGGTTTTA
ATGAATACGATTTTGTGCCAGAGTCCTTCGATAGGGACAAGACAATTGCACTGATCATGAACTCCTCTGG
ATCTACTGGTCTGCCTAAAGGTGTCGCTCTGCCTCATAGAACTGCCTGCGTGAGATTCTCGCATGCCAGA
GATCCTATTTTTGGCAATCAAATCATTCCGGATACTGCGATTTTAAGTGTTGTTCCATTCCATCACGGTT
TTGGAATGTTTACTACACTCGGATATTTGATATGTGGATTTCGAGTCGTCTTAATGTATAGATTTGAAGA
AGAGCTGTTTCTGAGGAGCCTTCAGGATTACAAGATTCAAAGTGCGCTGCTGGTGCCAACCCTATTCTCC
TTCTTCGCCAAAAGCACTCTGATTGACAAATACGATTTATCTAATTTACACGAAATTGCTTCTGGTGGCG
CTCCCCTCTCTAAGGAAGTCGGGGAAGCGGTTGCCAAGAGGTTCCATCTGCCAGGTATCAGGCAAGGATA
TGGGCTCACTGAGACTACATCAGCTATTCTGATTACACCCGAGGGGGATGATAAACCGGGCGCGGTCGGT
AAAGTTGTTCCATTTTTTGAAGCGAAGGTTGTGGATCTGGATACCGGGAAAACGCTGGGCGTTAATCAAA
GAGGCGAACTGTGTGTGAGAGGTCCTATGATTATGTCCGGTTATGTAAACAATCCGGAAGCGACCAACGC
CTTGATTGACAAGGATGGATGGCTACATTCTGGAGACATAGCTTACTGGGACGAAGACGAACACTTCTTC
ATCGTTGACCGCCTGAAGTCTCTGATTAAGTACAAAGGCTATCAGGTGGCTCCCGCTGAATTGGAATCCA
TCTTGCTCCAACACCCCAACATCTTCGACGCAGGTGTCGCAGGTCTTCCCGACGATGACGCCGGTGAACT
TCCCGCCGCCGTTGTTGTTTTGGAGCACGGAAAGACGATGACGGAAAAAGAGATCGTGGATTACGTCGCC
AGTCAAGTAACAACCGCGAAAAAGTTGCGCGGAGGAGTTGTGTTTGTGGACGAAGTACCGAAAGGTCTTA
CCGGAAAACTCGACGCAAGAAAAATCAGAGAGATCCTCATAAAGGCCAAGAAGGGCGGAAAGATCGCCGT
GTAATT
