>Addgene plasmid #71180 | pSGE_871_Nhe2_EcR-to-ato | addgene partial sequence | sequence record 130567 | RVprimer3 5'-CTAGCAAAATAGGCTGTCCC-3'
TTTCTCTATCGATAGGTACCACAAGTTTGTACAAAAAAGCAGGCTTCGTTTTCAAACAGGTGGTGTCAAC
ACTCTGTAATCAACAGGTGGAAATTAAAACACCAAATTGAATTTGTGGAAGGCCTAGGCCACTGGTTAGA
ACAATTGAATATGGAGACGGAAAAATGCATGAGGCATCATCCTAAATTGACTACCAATTTTATATAATGA
GATGGGCGACACTCATTCCAGCAGATAGCGAATACCAACGGATGCAATTGCTCAAGTCGGGACAATTACT
GAATCCGACAACAGGTGGAGAGATTTATCAGCATCTCGAAAATTACACTCGATGTACACACCAATTGCTC
AATTGGGAGTCTTTAGTCATTCCGCACTCGACAGATAAGCTTTCGCTACTGCTGCTAATAAAATTTCGCC
AATAATGCAAATCAGATCTTATCGCAGGCCAACTGGGACCCAGCTTTCTTGTACAAAGTGGTAGATCTGC
GATCGAGCTCGCCCGGGGATCGAGCGCAGCGGTATAAAAGGGCGCGGGGTGGCTGAGAGCATCAGTTGTG
AATGAATGTTCGAGCCGAGCAGACGTGCCGCTGCCTTCGTTAATATCCTTTGAATAAGCCAACTTTGAAT
CACAAGACGCATACCAAACGGCATTCCGGTACTGTTGGTAAAGCCACCATGGAAGACGCCAAAAACATAA
AGAAAGGCCCGGCGCCATTCTATCCGCTGGAAGATGGAACCGCTGGAGAGCAACTGCATAAGGCTATGAA
GAGATACGCCCTGGTTCCTGGAACAATTGCTTTTACAGATGCACATATCGAGGTGGACATCACTTACGCT
GAGTACTTCG
