>Addgene plasmid #71180 | pSGE_871_Nhe2_EcR-to-ato | addgene partial sequence | sequence record 130569 | LucNRev 5'-CCTTATGCAGTTGCTCTCC-3'
TGGCGCCGGGCCTTTCTTTATGTTTTTGGCGTCTTCCATGGTGGCTTTACCAACAGTACCGGAATGCCGT
TTGGTATGCGTCTTGTGATTCAAAGTTGGCTTATTCAAAGGATATTAACGAAGGCAGCGGCACGTCTGCT
CGGCTCGAACATTCATTCACAACTGATGCTCTCAGCCACCCCGCGCCCTTTTATACCGCTGCGCTCGATC
CCCGGGCGAGCTCGATCGCAGATCTACCACTTTGTACAAGAAAGCTGGGTCCCAGTTGGCCTGCGATAAG
ATCTGATTTGCATTATTGGCGAAATTTTATTAGCAGCAGTAGCGAAAGCTTATCTGTCGAGTGCGGAATG
ACTAAAGACTCCCAATTGAGCAATTGGTGTGTACATCGAGTGTAATTTTCGAGATGCTGATAAATCTCTC
CACCTGTTGTCGGATTCAGTAATTGTCCCGACTTGAGCAATTGCATCCGTTGGTATTCGCTATCTGCTGG
AATGAGTGTCGCCCATCTCATTATATAAAATTGGTAGTCAATTTAGGATGATGCCTCATGCATTTTTCCG
TCTCCATATTCAATTGTTCTAACCAGTGGCCTAGGCCTTCCACAAATTCAATTTGGTGTTTTAATTTCCA
CCTGTTGATTACAGAGTGTTGACACCACCTGTTTGAAAACGAAGCCTGCTTTTTTGTACAAACTTGTGGT
ACCTATCGATAGAGAAATGTTCTGGCACCTGCACTTGCACTGGGGACAGCCTATTTTGCTAGTTTGTTTT
GTTTCGTTTTGTTTTGATGGAGAGCGTATGTTAGTACTATCGATTCACAC
